>Addgene plasmid #200368 | pHiUGE GS-gRNA (hSyn-Cre) backbone | addgene full sequence | sequence record 405512 | Addgene NGS Result
CCTGCAGGCAGCTGCGCGCTCGCTCGCTCACTGAGGCCGCCCGGGCGTCGGGCGACCTTTGGTCGCCCGG
CCTCAGTGAGCGAGCGAGCGCGCAGAGAGGGAGTGGCCAACTCCATCACTAGGGGTTCCTGCGGCCGCAC
GCGTGAGGGCCTATTTCCCATGATTCCTTCATATTTGCATATACGATACAAGGCTGTTAGAGAGATAATT
GGAATTAATTTGACTGTAAACACAAAGATATTAGTACAAAATACGTGACGTAGAAAGTAATAATTTCTTG
GGTAGTTTGCAGTTTTAAAATTATGTTTTAAAATGGACTATCATATGCTTACCGTAACTTGAAAGTATTT
CGATTTCTTGGCTTTATATATCTTGTGGAAAGGACGAAACACCGGAAGAGCGAGCTCTTCTGTTTTAGAG
CTAGAAATAGCAAGTTAAAATAAGGCTAGTCCGTTATCAACTTGAAAAAGTGGCACCGAGTCGGTGCTTT
TTTTCTAGACTGCAGAGGGCCCTGCGTATGAGTGCAAGTGGGTTTTAGGACCAGGATGAGGCGGGGTGGG
GGTGCCTACCTGACGACCGACCCCGACCCACTGGACAAGCACCCAACCCCCATTCCCCAAATTGCGCATC
CCCTATCAGAGAGGGGGAGGGGAAACAGGATGCGGCGAGGCGCGTGCGCACTGCCAGCTTCAGCACCGCG
GACAGTGCCTTCGCCCCCGCCTGGCGGCGCGCGCCACCGCCGCCTCAGCACTGAAGGCGCGCTGACGTCA
CTCGCCGGTCCCCCGCAAACTCCCCTTCCCGGCCACCTTGGTCGCGTCCGCGCCGCCGCCGGCCCAGCCG
GACCGCACCACGCGAGGCGCGAGATAGGGGGGCACGGGCGCGACCATCTGCGCTGCGGCGCCGGCGACTC
AGCGCTGCCTCAGTCTGCGGTGGGCAGCGGAGGAGTCGTGTCGTGCCTGAGAGCGCAGTCGAGAAGGTAC
CGCCACCATGCCCAAGAAGAAGAGGAAGGTGTCCAATCTCCTGACTGTTCACCAGAACCTCCCTGCGCTG
CCAGTAGATGCCACTAGCGATGAGGTCAGGAAAAATCTCATGGATATGTTTAGGGATAGACAGGCGTTTT
CTGAACACACCTGGAAAATGCTGCTTAGCGTGTGCCGATCCTGGGCAGCCTGGTGTAAGCTGAACAATCG
CAAATGGTTCCCCGCCGAGCCGGAGGACGTGCGCGATTACCTGCTGTATCTCCAGGCAAGAGGGCTGGCT
GTCAAGACTATCCAGCAGCACTTGGGCCAACTGAATATGCTGCATCGACGCAGCGGGCTCCCCCGGCCTA
GCGATTCAAACGCAGTCTCCCTTGTTATGAGGAGAATTAGAAAGGAAAACGTAGATGCGGGTGAGAGGGC
TAAGCAGGCTCTCGCTTTTGAGCGGACTGATTTCGACCAGGTCAGATCCCTGATGGAGAACAGCGATCGG
TGCCAGGACATCAGGAACCTCGCATTTCTGGGAATTGCATATAACACACTTCTGCGCATAGCTGAGATCG
CCCGGATCAGAGTGAAAGACATCAGTCGAACGGACGGCGGCCGGATGCTTATTCATATTGGACGCACAAA
GACATTGGTCAGCACCGCTGGCGTTGAAAAGGCCTTGTCCCTGGGCGTAACGAAGCTGGTGGAAAGATGG
ATCTCAGTGTCCGGCGTGGCTGACGACCCTAATAATTACTTGTTCTGTCGAGTGAGAAAAAACGGAGTCG
CCGCGCCCTCTGCCACCAGCCAATTGAGTACACGGGCCCTTGAAGGGATCTTTGAGGCAACCCACCGACT
CATATACGGAGCCAAGGATGACAGTGGCCAGAGGTATCTCGCCTGGTCAGGTCATTCTGCTAGGGTGGGG
GCCGCACGAGACATGGCGCGGGCAGGAGTCTCCATACCAGAGATTATGCAAGCTGGAGGTTGGACAAATG
TGAACATCGTTATGAACTATATCCGCAATCTTGACTCTGAAACCGGGGCCATGGTGAGACTGCTCGAAGA
TGGTGACTAGGAATTCGATATCAAGCTTATCGATAATCAACCTCTGGATTACAAAATTTGTGAAAGATTG
ACTGGTATTCTTAACTATGTTGCTCCTTTTACGCTATGTGGATACGCTGCTTTAATGCCTTTGTATCATG
CTATTGCTTCCCGTATGGCTTTCATTTTCTCCTCCTTGTATAAATCCTGGTTGCTGTCTCTTTATGAGGA
GTTGTGGCCCGTTGTCAGGCAACGTGGCGTGGTGTGCACTGTGTTTGCTGACGCAACCCCCACTGGTTGG
GGCATTGCCACCACCTGTCAGCTCCTTTCCGGGACTTTCGCTTTCCCCCTCCCTATTGCCACGGCGGAAC
TCATCGCCGCCTGCCTTGCCCGCTGCTGGACAGGGGCTCGGCTGTTGGGCACTGACAATTCCGTGGTGTT
GTCGGGGAAATCATCGTCCTTTCCTTGGCTGCTCGCCTATGTTGCCACCTGGATTCTGCGCGGGACGTCC
TTCTGCTACGTCCCTTCGGCCCTCAATCCAGCGGACCTTCCTTCCCGCGGCCTGCTGCCGGCTCTGCGGC
CTCTTCCGCGTCTTCGCCTTCGCCCTCAGACGAGTCGGATCTCCCTTTGGGCCGCCTCCCCGCATCGATA
CCGAGCGCTAATAAAAGATCTTTATTTTCATTAGATCTGTGTGTTGGTTTTTTGTGTCACGTGCGGACCG
AGCGGCCGCAGGAACCCCTAGTGATGGAGTTGGCCACTCCCTCTCTGCGCGCTCGCTCGCTCACTGAGGC
CGGGCGACCAAAGGTCGCCCGACGCCCGGGCTTTGCCCGGGCGGCCTCAGTGAGCGAGCGAGCGCGCAGC
TGCCTGCAGGGGCGCCTGATGCGGTATTTTCTCCTTACGCATCTGTGCGGTATTTCACACCGCATA
[95 nt withheld, positions 2937-3031]
T
[46 nt withheld, positions 3033-3078]
C
[141 nt withheld, positions 3080-3220]
CCTTTGACGTTGGAGTCCACGTTCTTT
[37 nt withheld, positions 3248-3284]
ACTCTATCTCGGGCTATTCTTTTGATTTATAAGGGATTTTGCCGATTTCGGTCTATTGGTTAAAAAATGA
GCTGATTTAACAAAAATTTAACGCGAATTTTAACAAAATATTAACGTTTACAATTTTATGGTGCACTCTC
AGTACAATCTGCTCTGATGCCGCATAGTTAAGCCAGCCCCGACACCCGCCAACACCCGCTGACGCGCCCT
GACGGGCTTGTCTGCTCCCGGCATCCGCTTACAGACAAGCTGTGACCGTCTCCGGGAGCTGCATGTGTCA
GAGGTTTTCACCGTCATCACCGAAACGCGCGAGACGAAAGGGCCTCGTGATACGCCTATTTTTATAGGTT
AATGTCATGATAATAATGGTTTCTTAGACGTCAGGTGGCACTTTTCGGGGAAATGTGCGCGGAACCCCTA
TTTGTTTATTTTTCTAAATACATTCAAATATGTATCCGCTCATGAGACAATAACCCTGATAAATGCTTCA
ATAATATTGAAAAAGGAAGAGTATGAGTATTCAACATTTCCGTGTCGCCCTTATTCCCTTTTTTGCGGCA
TTTTGCCTTCCTGTTTTTGCTCACCCAGAAACGCTGGTGAAAGTAAAAGATGCTGAAGATCAGTTGGGTG
CACGAGTGGGTTACATCGAACTGGATCTCAACAGCGGTAAGATCCTTGAGAGTTTTCGCCCCGAAGAACG
TTTTCCAATGATGAGCACTTTTAAAGTTCTGCTATGTGGCGCGGTATTATCCCGTATTGACGCCGGGCAA
GAGCAACTCGGTCGCCGCATACACTATTCTCAGAATGACTTGGTTGAGTACTCACCAGTCACAGAAAAGC
ATCTTACGGATGGCATGACAGTAAGAGAATTATGCAGTGCTGCCATAACCATGAGTGATAACACTGCGGC
CAACTTACTTCTGACAACGATCGGAGGACCGAAGGAGCTAACCGCTTTTTTGCACAACATGGGGGATCAT
GTAACTCGCCTTGATCGTTGGGAACCGGAGCTGAATGAAGCCATACCAAACGACGAGCGTGACACCACGA
TGCCTGTAGCAATGGCAACAACGTTGCGCAAACTATTAACTGGCGAACTACTTACTCTAGCTTCCCGGCA
ACAATTAATAGACTGGATGGAGGCGGATAAAGTTGCAGGACCACTTCTGCGCTCGGCCCTTCCGGCTGGC
TGGTTTATTGCTGATAAATCTGGAGCCGGTGAGCGTGGGTCTCGCGGTATCATTGCAGCACTGGGGCCAG
ATGGTAAGCCCTCCCGTATCGTAGTTATCTACACGACGGGGAGTCAGGCAACTATGGATGAACGAAATAG
ACAGATCGCTGAGATAGGTGCCTCACTGATTAAGCATTGGTAACTGTCAGACCAAGTTTACTCATATATA
CTTTAGATTGATTTAAAACTTCATTTTTAATTTAAAAGGATCTAGGTGAAGATCCTTTTTGATAATCTCA
TGACCAAAATCCCTTAACGTGAGTTTTCGTTCCACTGAGCGTCAGACCCCGTAGAAAAGATCAAAGGATC
TTCTTGAGATCCTTTTTTTCTGCGCGTAATCTGCTGCTTGCAAACAAAAAAACCACCGCTACCAGCGGTG
GTTTGTTTGCCGGATCAAGAGCTACCAACTCTTTTTCCGAAGGTAACTGGCTTCAGCAGAGCGCAGATAC
CAAATACTGTTCTTCTAGTGTAGCCGTAGTTAGGCCACCACTTCAAGAACTCTGTAGCACCGCCTACATA
CCTCGCTCTGCTAATCCTGTTACCAGTGGCTGCTGCCAGTGGCGATAAGTCGTGTCTTACCGGGTTGGAC
TCAAGACGATAGTTACCGGATAAGGCGCAGCGGTCGGGCTGAACGGGGGGTTCGTGCACACAGCCCAGCT
TGGAGCGAACGACCTACACCGAACTGAGATACCTACAGCGTGAGCTATGAGAAAGCGCCACGCTTCCCGA
AGGGAGAAAGGCGGACAGGTATCCGGTAAGCGGCAGGGTCGGAACAGGAGAGCGCACGAGGGAGCTTCCA
GGGGGAAACGCCTGGTATCTTTATAGTCCTGTCGGGTTTCGCCACCTCTGACTTGAGCGTCGATTTTTGT
GATGCTCGTCAGGGGGGCGGAGCCTATGGAAAAACGCCAGCAACGCGGCCTTTTTACGGTTCCTGGCCTT
TTGCTGGCCTTTTGCTCACATGT
Features (pLannotate 1.2.2; 17 found; start..end, strand, type, name):
     12..39      +  repeat_region  AAV2 ITR (fragment): inverted terminal repeat of adeno-associated virus serotype 2 inverted
     68..95      +  repeat_region  AAV2 ITR (fragment): inverted terminal repeat of adeno-associated virus serotype 2 inverted
    145..385     +  promoter       U6 promoter: RNA polymerase III promoter for human U6 snRNA
    412..487     +  misc_RNA       gRNA scaffold: guide RNA scaffold for the Streptococcus pyogenes CRISPR/Cas9 system
    521..968     +  promoter       hSyn promoter: human synapsin I promoter; confers neuron-specific expression (Kügler et al., 2003)
   1012..2037    +  CDS            cre: RECR_BPP1 - Experimental evidence at protein level: Swiss-Prot protein existence level 1. Catalyzes site-specific recombination between two 34-base- pair LOXP sites. Its role is to maintain the phage genome as a monomeric unit-copy plasmid in the lysogenic state. From Escherichia phage P1 (Bacteriophage P1).
   2039..2065    +  misc_feature   MCS (fragment): pBluescript multiple cloning site
   2065..2653    +  misc_feature   WPRE: woodchuck hepatitis virus posttranscriptional regulatory element
   2670..2717    +  polyA_signal   poly(A) signal: synthetic polyadenylation signal
   2740..2880    +  repeat_region  AAV2 ITR: inverted terminal repeat of adeno-associated virus serotype 2 inverted
   2885..2936    -  misc_feature   bom (fragment): basis of mobility region from pBR322
   2955..3410    +  rep_origin     f1 ori (sequence partly withheld): f1 bacteriophage origin of replication; arrow indicates direction of (+) strand synthesis
   3411..3460    -  misc_feature   bom (fragment): basis of mobility region from pBR322
   3562..3597    -  CDS            rop (fragment): Rop protein, which maintains plasmids at low copy number; rop
   3692..3796    +  promoter       AmpR promoter: bla
   3797..4657    +  CDS            AmpR: β-lactamase; bla; confers resistance to ampicillin, carbenicillin, and related antibiotics
   4828..5416    +  rep_origin     ori: high-copy-number ColE1/pMB1/pBR322/pUC origin of replication
