[The description below was written by a language model from this plasmid's Addgene catalogue record and pLannotate feature annotations shown in this document.]
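Description:
pHiUGE GS-gRNA (hSyn-Cre) backbone is an empty cloning vector from the HiUGE (Homology-independent Universal Genome Engineering) system, catalogued as a mammalian expression plasmid. Its cassette is flanked by AAV2 inverted terminal repeats, which indicates it is laid out as an AAV transfer plasmid, although the record does not explicitly list it as an AAV vector. One ITR is annotated in full, while the other is detected only as short fragments, a common result for these repeat-rich, hard-to-sequence elements. The plasmid is propagated in E. coli through a high-copy ColE1/pUC-type origin with ampicillin selection (AmpR under its own promoter). It also carries an f1 phage origin, along with small remnants of the pBR322 bom and rop regions. The recombination-reduced host strain listed in the record is consistent with the need to keep the ITRs intact.

Between the ITRs are two expression units. A human U6 RNA polymerase III promoter sits upstream of the Streptococcus pyogenes Cas9 guide RNA scaffold. The depositor notes SapI sites as both the 5' and 3' cloning sites, evidently for inserting a gene-specific guide (GS-gRNA) spacer, and no insert is present in this backbone. Downstream, the neuron-specific human synapsin I promoter drives Cre recombinase, followed by a WPRE to enhance transcript expression and a synthetic polyadenylation signal.

No Cas9 gene is annotated, so the nuclease must come from another source. Co-expressed Cre could plausibly activate a Cre-dependent allele in transduced neurons, though the record does not say this. The stated purpose is simply to serve as the backbone for cloning HiUGE gene-specific guide RNAs with accompanying hSyn-Cre expression.
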