Addgene plasmid #200368: pHiUGE GS-gRNA (hSyn-Cre) backbone
Purpose: (Empty Backbone) Backbone plasmid for cloning HiUGE GS-gRNA (with hSyn-Cre)
Depositing lab: Scott Soderling. Depositing organization: Duke University. Publication: Plug-and-Play Protein Modification Using Homology-Independent Universal Genome Engineering. Gao Y, Hisey E, Bradshaw TWA, Erata E, Brown WE, Courtland JL, Uezu A, Xiang Y, Diao Y, Soderling SH. Neuron. 2019 Aug 21;103(4):583-597.e8. doi: 10.1016/j.neuron.2019.05.047. Epub 2019 Jul 1. PubMed 31272828.
Backbone
  Vector backbone: pHiUGE
  Vector type: Mammalian Expression
Growth in bacteria
  Bacterial resistance: Ampicillin, 100 μg/mL
  Growth temperature: 30°C
  Growth strain: NEB Stable
  Copy number: Unknown
Gene/Insert
  Gene/Insert name: None
  Mutation: NA
Terms and licenses: Academic/Nonprofit Terms; Industry Terms: Not Available to Industry
Depositor comments: 5' cloning site: SapI, 3' cloning site SapI
How to cite: pHiUGE GS-gRNA (hSyn-Cre) backbone was a gift from Scott Soderling (Addgene plasmid # 200368 ; http://n2t.net/addgene:200368 ; RRID:Addgene_200368)
